>Addgene plasmid #63205 | pAV10.HO3.loxP | depositor full sequence | sequence record 104905 | pAV10.HO3.loxP sequence 5614 bps
GTCACCACCCTGCCCTTTTTCTTTAAAACCGAAAAGATTACTTCGCGTTATGCAGGCTTCCTCGCTCACT
GACTCGCTGCGCTCGGTCGTTCGGCTGCGGCGAGCGGTATCAGCTCACTCAAAGGCGGTAATACGGTTAT
CCACAGAATCAGGGGATAACGCAGGAAAGAACATGTGAGCAAAAGGCCAGCAAAAGGCCAGGAACCGTAA
AAAGGCCGCGTTGCTGGCGTTTTTCCACAGGCTCCGCCCCCCTGACGAGCATCACAAAAATCGACGCTCA
AGTCAGAGGTGGCGAAACCCGACAGGACTATAAAGATACCAGGCGTTTCCCCCTGGAAGCTCCCTCGTGC
GCTCTCCTGTTCCGACCCTGCCGCTTACCGGATACCTGTCCGCCTTTCTCCCTTCGGGAAGCGTGGCGCT
TTCTCATAGCTCACGCTGTAGGTATCTCAGTTCGGTGTAGGTCGTTCGCTCCAAGCTGGGCTGTGTGCAC
GAACCCCCCGTTCAGCCCGACCGCTGCGCCTTATCCGGTAACTATCGTCTTGAGTCCAACCCGGTAAGAC
ACGACTTATCGCCACTGGCAGCAGCCACTGGTAACAGGATTAGCAGAGCGAGGTATGTAGGCGGTGCTAC
AGAGTTCTTGAAGTGGTGGCCTAACTACGGCTACACTAGAAGAACAGTATTTGGTATCTGCGCTCTGCTG
AAGCCAGTTACCTTCGGAAAAAGAGTTGGTAGCTCTTGATCCGGCAAACAAACCACCGCTGGTAGCGGTG
GTTTTTTTGTTTGCAAGCAGCAGATTACGCGCAGAAAAAAAGGATCTCAAGAAGATCCTTTGATCTTTTC
TACGGGGTCTGACGCTCAGTGGAACGAAAACTCACGTTAAGGGATTTTGGTCATGAGATTATCAAAAAGG
ATCTTCACCTAGATCCTTTTAAATTAAAAATGAAGTTTTAAATCAATCTAAAGTATATATGAGTAAACTT
GGTCTGACAGCTCGAGGCTTGGATTCTCACCAATAAAAAACGCCCGGCGGCAACCGAGCGTTCTGAACAA
ATCCAGATGGAGTTCTGAGGTCATTACTGGATCTATCAACAGGAGTCCAAGCGAGCTCGATATCATGAGT
ATTCAACATTTCCGTGTCGCCCTTATTCCCTTTTTTGCGGCATTTTGCCTTCCTGTTTTTGCTCACCCAG
AAACGCTGGTGAAAGTAAAAGATGCTGAAGATCAGTTGGGTGCACGAGTGGGTTACATCGAACTGGATCT
CAACAGCGGTAAGATCCTTGAGAGTTTTCGCCCCGAAGAACGTTTTCCAATGATGAGCACTTTTAAAGTT
CTGCTATGTGGCGCGGTATTATCCCGTATTGACGCCGGGCAAGAGCAACTCGGTCGCCGCATACACTATT
CTCAGAATGACTTGGTTGAGTACTCACCAGTCACAGAAAAGCATCTTACGGATGGCATGACAGTAAGAGA
ATTATGCAGTGCTGCCATAACCATGAGTGATAACACTGCGGCCAACTTACTTCTGACAACGATCGGAGGA
CCGAAGGAGCTAACCGCTTTTTTGCACAACATGGGGGATCATGTAACTCGCCTTGATCGTTGGGAACCGG
AGCTGAATGAAGCCATACCAAACGACGAGCGTGACACCACGATGCCTGTAGCAATGGCAACAACGTTGCG
CAAACTATTAACTGGCGAACTACTTACTCTAGCTTCCCGGCAACAATTAATAGACTGGATGGAGGCGGAT
AAAGTTGCAGGACCACTTCTGCGCTCGGCCCTTCCGGCTGGCTGGTTTATTGCTGATAAATCTGGAGCCG
GTGAGCGTGGATCTCGCGGTATCATTGCAGCACTGGGGCCAGATGGTAAGCCCTCCCGTATCGTAGTTAT
CTACACGACGGGGAGTCAGGCAACTATGGATGAACGAAATAGACAGATCGCTGAGATAGGTGCCTCACTG
ATTAAGCATTGGTAATTTCTCCATTTTAGCTTCCTTAGCTCCTGAAAATCTCGATAACTCAAAAAATACG
CCCGGTAGTGATCTTATTTCATTATGGTGAAAGTTGGAACCTCTTACGTGCCCGATCAACTCGAGTGCCA
CCTGACGTCTAAGAAACCATTATTATCATGACATTAACCTATAAAAATAGGCGTATCACGAGGCAGAATT
TCAGATAAAAAAAATCCTTAGCTTTCGCTAAGGATGATTTCTGGAATTCGCGGCCGCGTATCCTTGCCTA
ACTTCAATGTCAAAGTTGAAATATTCTCCTTTAGAGCGCTCCATTTCTTCTATGAAGCGTTTTGCGGCAA
ACTCACCTTCAACTGTCATTGGGAATGTCTTATGATGGTTTTTTGGAATTATTATTATCCTACCATCAAG
CGTCTGACATTGCTGCAGATTTCTCCATCTCACTTTATATTTGGTGGCATTTCTACCACTTTTTTCCAAC
AGTGGTTTGGTAGGGACCCTGACTGACAATTTATGACCTGCAGTACATTGTAATGCAAGACGCTGATAAA
CTGTTCTACGCCTGGGATCTAACCTACCAGGTTCACCTTCAAAAGCTCTGTGTTTGGTTTTTTGCTGTAT
ATTATAGATTTTCTGATAGCCCTGTGTGACATTTATGACGCGGGCAGCGGAGCCATCTGCGCACATAACG
TAAGAGTTAGCCGTGACGTTTGCGATGTCTTTAATTTCACCGTTAGCCATCAGAATAGTCGTGTTTTCAG
AAAGCATGGATCCTGTTTAGCTTGCCTCGTCCCCGCCGGGTCACCCGGCCAGCGACATGGAGGCCCAGAA
TACCCTCCTTGACAGTCTTGACGTGCGCAGCTCAGGGGCATGATGTGACTGTCGCCCGTACATTTAGCCC
ATACATCCCCATGTATAATCATTTGCATCCATACATTTTGATGGCCGCACGGCGCGAAGCAAAAATTACG
GCTCCTCGCTGCAGACCTGCGAGCAGGGAAACGCTCCCCTCACAGACGCGTTGAATTGTCCCCACGCCGC
GCCCCTGTAGAGAAATATAAAAGGTTAGGATTTGCCACTGAGGTTCTTCTTTCATATACTTCCTTTTAAA
ATCTTGCTAGGATACAGTTCTCACATCACATCCGAACATAAACAACCATGGGTAGGAGGGCTTTTGTAGA
AAGAAATACGAACGAAACGAAAATCAGCGTTGCCATCGCTTTGGACAAAGCTCCCTTACCTGAAGAGTCG
AATTTTATTGATGAACTTATAACTTCCAAGCATGCAAACCAAAAGGGAGAACAAGTAATCCAAGTAGACA
CGGGAATTGGATTCTTGGATCACATGTATCATGCACTGGCTAAACATGCAGGCTGGAGCTTACGACTTTA
CTCAAGAGGTGATTTAATCATCGATGATCATCACACTGCAGAAGATACTGCTATTGCACTTGGTATTGCA
TTCAAGCAGGCTATGGGTAACTTTGCCGGCGTTAAAAGATTTGGACATGCTTATTGTCCACTTGACGAAG
CCCTTTCTAGAAGCGTAGTTGACTTGTCGGGACGGCCCTATGCTGTTATCGATTTGGGATTAAAGCGTGA
AAAGGTTGGGGAATTGTCCTGTGAAATGATCCCTCACTTACTATATTCCTTTTCGGTAGCAGCTGGAATT
ACTTTGCATGTTACCTGCTTATATGGTAGTAATGACCATCATCGTGCTGAAAGCGCTTTTAAATCTCTGG
CTGTTGCCATGCGCGCGGCTACTAGTCTTACTGGAAGTTCTGAAGTCCCAAGCACGAAGGGAGTGTTGTA
AAGAGTACTGACAATAAAAAGATTCTTGTTTTCAAGAACTTGTCATTTGTATAGTTTTTTTATATTGTAG
TTGTTCTATTTTAATCAAATGTTAGCGTGATTTATATTTTTTTTCGCCTCGACATCATCTGCCCAGATGC
GAAGTTAAGTGCGCAGAAAGTAATATCATGCGTCAATCGTATGTGAATGCTGGTCGCTATACTGCTGTCG
ATTCGATACTAACGCCGCCATCCAGGCTAGCAATAACTTCGTATAATGTATGCTATACGAAGTTATCAGT
AGAGACCGCCTGGCTCTAGTAGCGATCTACACTAGCACTATCAGCGTTATTAAGCACCGGTGGAGTGACG
ACCTTCAGCACGTTCGTACTGTTCAACGATGGTGTAGTCTTCGTTGTGGGAGGTGATGTCCAGTTTGATG
TCGGTTTTGTAAGCACCCGGCAGCTGAACCGGTTTTTTAGCCATGTAGGTGGTTTTAACTTCAGCGTCGT
AGTGACCACCGTCTTTCAGTTTCAGACGCATTTTGATTTCACCTTTCAGAGCACCGTCTTCCGGGTACAT
ACGTTCGGTGGAAGCTTCCCAACCCATGGTTTTTTTCTGCATAACCGGACCGTCGGACGGGAAGTTGGTA
CCACGCAGTTTAACTTTGTAGATGAACTCACCGTCTTGCAGGGAGGAGTCCTGGGTAACGGTAACAACAC
CACCGTCTTCGAAGTTCATAACACGTTCCCATTTGAAACCTTCCGGGAAGGACAGTTTCAGGTAGTCCGG
GATGTCAGCCGGGTGTTTAACGTAAGCTTTGGAACCGTACTGGAACTGCGGGGACAGGATGTCCCAAGCG
AACGGCAGCGGACCACCTTTGGTAACTTTCAGTTTAGCGGTCTGGGTACCTTCGTACGGACGACCTTCAC
CTTCACCTTCGATTTCGAACTCGTGACCGTTAACGGAACCTTCCATACGAACTTTGAAACGCATGAACTC
TTTGATAACGTCTTCGGAGGAAGCCATCTAGTATTTCTCCTCTTTCTCTAGTATGTGTGAAATTGTTATC
CGCTCACAATTCCACACAACATACGAGCCGGAAGCATAAAGTGTAAAGCCTGGGGTGCCTAATGAGTGAG
CTAACTCACATTAATTGCGTTGCGCTCACTGCCCGCTTTCCAGTCGGGAAACCTGTCGTGCCAGCTGCAT
TAATGAATCGGCCAACGCGCGGGGAGAGGCGGTTTGCGTATTGGGTCTCATTTTATAACTTCGTATAATG
TATGCTATACGAAGTTATACTAGTGCATGCTTTAAAGTATAGATAGAATTGATTGCTGCTTATGAGGATA
TGGATTTAGAGCTAATAGTTGTAATAGAAATAAAAGCCATTTAGAATAGGAATTGAATACAATTTTATGA
GCTTTAAATATTTAATGATGAATAGTGCGTTTAGAACGCTTCATCATGCTTCAACAAGCTTCTGCAAACC
TCATTTGAGTAGCAATAGCTGTTTACTTTTTTCCGCGACTTTATTCGAAGTTATGGTGAACTTTTCGTGG
TTTCACACCTAATAACGCCCAGCGGTAGTACAATTCAAAGTAGTAGGTACCAATGGTAGTACTAGTGGGT
GATAGTAGCAAATTTCTCTATGAAAATGAATTGTTGCTCTGCAATGATGTTAATGTGGACATGACATGAA
TTTTCGCGATATGTTGATGTAAATAATAACATGATTTTCGTGGATCATTTCGTAAACCATAGGTTTATTT
CGTGAATTACTAAGAGAAAGGCATAGAAACAGGACTTGCGGATGGGATACGCGGCCGCTGCAGTCCGGCA
AAAAAGGGCAAGGT
Features (pLannotate 1.2.2; 17 found; start..end, strand, type, name):
    232..820     -  rep_origin     ori: high-copy-number ColE1/pMB1/pBR322/pUC origin of replication
   1003..1097    -  terminator     lambda t0 terminator: transcription terminator from phage lambda
   1115..1975    +  CDS            AmpR: β-lactamase; bla; confers resistance to ampicillin, carbenicillin, and related antibiotics
   1985..2082    -  promoter       cat promoter: promoter of the E. coli cat gene encoding chloramphenicol acetyltransferase
   2168..2211    -  terminator     bacterial terminator: putative bacterial transcription terminator
   2237..2737    -  CDS            HO (fragment): HO_YEAST - Experimental evidence at protein level: Swiss-Prot protein existence level 1. Initiation of mating type interconversion. This protein is a site-specific endonuclease that cleaves a site in the mat locus on chromosome III. The double-strand break is followed by a unidirectional gene conversion event that replaces the information at the mat locus by information copied from either of the two homologous loci (HMR and HML) that reside at the extremity of the chromosome III. Endonuclease expression takes place in late G1 just before cells enter S phase. From Saccharomyces cerevisiae (stra
   2784..3127    +  promoter       TEF promoter: Ashbya gossypii TEF promoter
   3128..3781    +  CDS            S. pombe his5: imidazoleglycerol-phosphate dehydratase, required for histidine biosynthesis; Schizosaccharomyces pombe his5; yeast auxotrophic marker; corresponds to S. cerevisiae HIS3
   3787..3984    +  terminator     TEF terminator: Ashbya gossypii TEF terminator
   4023..4056    -  protein_bind   loxP: Cre-mediated recombination occurs in the 8-bp core sequence (GCATACAT). Cre recombinase
   4113..4787    -  CDS            mRFP1: mRFP1 is a basic (constitutively fluorescent) red fluorescent protein published in 2002, derived from Discosoma sp.. It is reported to be a somewhat slowly-maturing monomer with low acid sensitivity.
   4823..4839    -  protein_bind   lac operator: The lac repressor binds to the lac operator to inhibit transcription in E. coli. This inhibition can be relieved by adding lactose or isopropyl-β-D-thiogalactopyranoside (IPTG). lac repressor encoded by lacI
   4847..4877    -  promoter       lac promoter: promoter for the E. coli lac operon
   4892..4913    -  protein_bind   CAP binding site: CAP binding activates transcription in the presence of cAMP. E. coli catabolite activator protein
   4926..5015    -  CDS            lacI (fragment): lac repressor; lacI; The lac repressor binds to the lac operator to inhibit transcription in E. coli. This inhibition can be relieved by adding lactose or isopropyl-β-D-thiogalactopyranoside (IPTG).
   5025..5058    -  protein_bind   loxP: Cre-mediated recombination occurs in the 8-bp core sequence (GCATACAT). Cre recombinase
   5594..37      +  terminator     his operon terminator (across the origin): This putative transcriptin terminator from the E. coli his operon has a 2-bp deletion introduced during synthesis. Its efficiency has not been determined.
