[The description below was written by a language model from this plasmid's Addgene catalogue record and pLannotate feature annotations shown in this document.]
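Description:
pAV10.HO3.loxP is an empty acceptor vector for the yeast Golden Gate (yGG) system, built on the pCACS backbone and intended for assembling Saccharomyces cerevisiae transcription units (TUs) and integrating them into the chromosomal HO locus. In E. coli it is maintained through a high-copy ColE1/pUC-type origin and selected with ampicillin via a β-lactamase gene; the annotation places a cat promoter next to this gene but on the opposite strand, so the table does not show what drives it. Several bacterial terminators (lambda t0, a his operon terminator and another putative terminator) insulate the backbone modules. No yeast replication origin is annotated, consistent with its use as an integrating rather than episomal construct. BsaI and BsmBI sites were removed from the backbone so that these type IIS enzymes can be used for assembly.

The cloning site holds an mRFP1 cassette driven by the lac promoter/operator with its CAP binding site, which makes bacterial colonies carrying the unmodified vector red or pink. This cassette is flanked by BsaI sites that leave CAGT and TTTT overhangs, so a successful yGG reaction replaces RFP with promoter, coding sequence and terminator parts, allowing white/red screening. Two loxP sites in the same orientation bracket this position, so an integrated TU can later be excised by Cre recombinase. Adjacent, and outside the loxP pair, lies the yeast marker: Schizosaccharomyces pombe his5 under the Ashbya gossypii TEF promoter and terminator, which complements his3 auxotrophy. An HO gene fragment is annotated on one side of the payload. The unannotated region beyond the far loxP site presumably carries the second homology arm, though the table does not confirm this. NotI digestion releases the fragment for targeted HO integration.
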