Addgene plasmid #63205: pAV10.HO3.loxP
Purpose: (Empty Backbone) pCACS backbone (Amp), SpHIS5, contains an RFP flanked by BsaI sites with CAGT & TTTT overhangs for TU assembly using yGG. LoxP flanked TU. Integration into HO locus (NotI).
Depositing lab: Jef Boeke. Depositing organization: Johns Hopkins University and School of Medicine. Publication: Yeast Golden Gate (yGG) for the Efficient Assembly of S. cerevisiae Transcription Units. Agmon N, Mitchell LA, Cai Y, Ikushima S, Chuang J, Zheng A, Choi WJ, Martin JA, Caravelli K, Stracquadanio G, Boeke JD. ACS Synth Biol. 2015 Jul 17;4(7):853-9. doi: 10.1021/sb500372z. Epub 2015 Mar 23. PubMed 25756291.
Backbone
  Vector backbone: pCACS
  Backbone size (bp): 4600
  Modifications to backbone: BsaI and BsmBI sites removed from backbone, RFP cloned into the MCS, flanked by BsaI sites for cloning TUs using yGG assmebly, TU flanked with loxP sites.
  Vector type: Bacterial Expression, Yeast Expression, Synthetic Biology
  Selectable markers: SpHIS5
Growth in bacteria
  Bacterial resistance: Ampicillin, 100 μg/mL
  Growth temperature: 37°C
  Growth strain: Top10
  Growth instructions: Grows as red/pink colonies
  Copy number: Unknown
Gene/Insert
  Cloning method: Restriction Enzyme
Terms and licenses: Academic/Nonprofit Terms; Industry Terms: Not Available to Industry
How to cite: pAV10.HO3.loxP was a gift from Jef Boeke (Addgene plasmid # 63205 ; http://n2t.net/addgene:63205 ; RRID:Addgene_63205)
