>Addgene plasmid #63205 | pAV10.HO3.loxP | addgene partial sequence | sequence record 107271 | lac-promoter-R 5'-CCGGAAGCATAAAGTGTAAA-3'
ATTGCGTTGCGCTCACTGCCCGCTTTCCAGTCGGGAAACCTGTCGTGCCAGCTGCATTAATGAATCGGCC
AACGCGCGGGGAGAGGCGGTTTGCGTATTGGGTCTCATTTTATAACTTCGTATAATGTATGCTATACGAA
GTTATACTAGTGCATGCTTTAAAGTATAGATAGAATTGATTGCTGCTTATGAGGATATGGATTTAGAGCT
AATAGTTGTAATAGAAATAAAAGCCATTTAGAATAGGAATTGAATACAATTTTATGAGCTTTAAATATTT
AATGATGAATAGTGCGTTTAGAACGCTTCATCATGCTTCAACAAGCTTCTGCAAACCTCATTTGAGTAGC
AATAGCTGTTTACTTTTTTCCGCGACTTTATTCGAAGTTATGGTGAACTTTTCGTGGTTTCACACCTAAT
AACGCCCAGCGGTAGTACAATTCAAAGTAGTAGGTACCAATGGTAGTACTAGTGGGTGATAGTAGCAAAT
TTCTCTATGAAAATGAATTGTTGCTCTGCAATGATGTTAATGTGGACATGACATGAATTTTCGCGATATG
TTGATGTAAATAATAACATGATTTTCGTGGATCATTTCGTAAACCATAGGTTTATTTCGTGAATTACTAA
GAGAAAGGCATAGAAACAGGACTTGCGGATGGGATACGCGGCCGCTGCAGTCCGGCAAAAAAGGGCAAGG
TGTCACCACCCTGCCCTTTTTCTTTAAAACCGAAAAGATTACTTCGCGTTATGCAGGCTTCCTCGCTCAC
TGACTCGCTGCGCTCGGTCGTTCGGCTGCGGCGAGCGGTATCAGCTCACTCAA
