>Addgene plasmid #63205 | pAV10.HO3.loxP | addgene partial sequence | sequence record 107788 | jkRFP-F 5'-tggtcactacgacgctgaag-3'
GCCGGGTGCTTACAAAACCGACATCAAACTGGACATCACCTCCCACAACGAAGACTACACCATCGTTGAA
CAGTACGAACGTGCTGAAGGTCGTCACTCCACCGGTGCTTAATAACGCTGATAGTGCTAGTGTAGATCGC
TACTAGAGCCAGGCGGTCTCTACTGATAACTTCGTATAGCATACATTATACGAAGTTATTGCTAGCCTGG
ATGGCGGCGTTAGTATCGAATCGACAGCAGTATAGCGACCAGCATTCACATACGATTGACGCATGATATT
ACTTTCTGCGCACTTAACTTCGCATCTGGGCAGATGATGTCGAGGCGAAAAAAAATATAAATCACGCTAA
CATTTGATTAAAATAGAACAACTACAATATAAAAAAACTATACAAATGACAAGTTCTTGAAAACAAGAAT
CTTTTTATTGTCAGTACTCTTTACAACACTCCCTTCGTGCTTGGGACTTCAGAACTTCCAGTAAGACTAG
TAGCCGCGCGCATGGCAACAGCCAGAGATTTAAAAGCGCTTTCAGCACGATGATGGTCATTACTACCATA
TAAGCAGGTAACATGCAAAGTAATTCCAGCTGCTACCGAAAAGGAATATAGTAAGTGAGGGATCATTTCA
CAGGACAATTCCCCAACCTTTTCACGCTTTAATCCCAAATCGATAACAGCATAGGGCCGTCCCGACAAGT
CAACTACGCTTCTAGAAAGGGCTTCGTCAAGTGGACAATAAGCATGTCCAAATCTTTTAACGCCGGCAAA
GTTACCCATAGCCTGCTTGAATGCAATACCAAGTGCAATAGCAGTATCTTCTGCAGTGTGATGATCATCG
ATGATTAAATCACCTCTTGAGTAA
